Addgene plasmid #107810: pHBS1273 TDP43 RRM-GFP W385C
Purpose: To test the effect of sequence on TDP43 droplet properties
Depositing lab: Rajat Rohatgi. Depositing organization: Stanford University.
Backbone
  Vector backbone: pCS2-Dest
  Vector type: Mammalian Expression
Growth in bacteria
  Bacterial resistance: Ampicillin, 100 μg/mL
  Growth temperature: 37°C
  Growth strain: DH5alpha
  Copy number: High Copy
Gene/Insert
  Gene/Insert name: TARDBP mutant
  Species: H. sapiens (human)
  Mutation: W385C mutation in LLPS reporter
  Entrez Gene: TARDBP (a.k.a. ALS10, TDP-43)
  Cloning method: Gibson Cloning
Terms and licenses: Academic/Nonprofit Terms; Industry Terms: Not Available to Industry
How to cite: pHBS1273 TDP43 RRM-GFP W385C was a gift from Rajat Rohatgi (Addgene plasmid # 107810 ; http://n2t.net/addgene:107810 ; RRID:Addgene_107810)
