[The description below was written by a language model from this plasmid's Addgene catalogue record and pLannotate feature annotations shown in this document.]
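Description:
pHBS1273 TDP43 RRM-GFP W385C is a mammalian expression plasmid built on the Gateway-compatible pCS2-Dest backbone. It carries a mutant form of human TARDBP (TDP-43) that serves as a fluorescent reporter of liquid-liquid phase separation. It is maintained in E. coli through a high-copy ColE1/pUC-type origin and selected with ampicillin via the β-lactamase gene. An f1 origin and remnants of the lac promoter/operator, lacI and lacZα are left over from the parental cloning vector.

The expression cassette is driven by the simian cytomegalovirus IE94 enhancer/promoter, which runs across the plasmid's numbering origin into an SP6 promoter. The SP6 promoter would also allow in vitro transcription of sense RNA, a standard pCS2 feature. The insert lies between attB1 and attB2 sites and is followed by an SV40 polyadenylation signal, with T7 (partial) and T3 promoters on the opposite strand downstream. Within the attB-flanked region the only annotated coding feature is superfolder GFP. It is flanked on both sides by several hundred unannotated bases, which presumably encode the TDP-43 portions. The name suggests that GFP stands in for the RNA-recognition motifs, but the record does not spell out the exact architecture. The catalogue lists Gibson assembly as the cloning method.

The defining feature is a W385C substitution in the reporter. The stated purpose is to test how sequence affects TDP-43 droplet properties, presumably by imaging the GFP signal in transfected cells. The depositor's sequence and the repository's sequencing result differ by only a few bases in length and give the same feature map.
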