Features (pLannotate 1.2.2; 17 found; start..end, strand, type, name):
     35..53      +  promoter       SP6 promoter: promoter for bacteriophage SP6 RNA polymerase
    108..132     +  protein_bind   attB1: mutant version of attB; recombination site for the Gateway® BP reaction BP Clonase™
    478..1179    +  CDS            Superfolder GFP: Superfolder GFP is a basic (constitutively fluorescent) green fluorescent protein published in 2005, derived from Aequorea victoria. It is reported to be a very rapidly-maturing weak dimer.
   1660..1684    -  protein_bind   attB2: mutant version of attB; recombination site for the Gateway® BP reaction BP Clonase™
   1707..1724    -  promoter       T7 promoter (fragment): promoter for bacteriophage T7 RNA polymerase
   1729..1863    -  polyA_signal   SV40 poly(A) signal: SV40 polyadenylation signal
   1976..1994    -  promoter       T3 promoter: promoter for bacteriophage T3 RNA polymerase
   2039..2055    -  protein_bind   lac operator: The lac repressor binds to the lac operator to inhibit transcription in E. coli. This inhibition can be relieved by adding lactose or isopropyl-β-D-thiogalactopyranoside (IPTG). lac repressor encoded by lacI
   2063..2093    -  promoter       lac promoter: promoter for the E. coli lac operon
   2108..2129    -  protein_bind   CAP binding site: CAP binding activates transcription in the presence of cAMP. E. coli catabolite activator protein
   2142..2234    -  CDS            lacI (fragment): lac repressor; lacI; The lac repressor binds to the lac operator to inhibit transcription in E. coli. This inhibition can be relieved by adding lactose or isopropyl-β-D-thiogalactopyranoside (IPTG).
   2417..3005    -  rep_origin     ori: high-copy-number ColE1/pMB1/pBR322/pUC origin of replication
   3176..4036    -  CDS            AmpR: β-lactamase; bla; confers resistance to ampicillin, carbenicillin, and related antibiotics
   4037..4141    -  promoter       AmpR promoter: bla
   4194..4622    -  rep_origin     f1 ori (sequence partly withheld): f1 bacteriophage origin of replication; arrow indicates direction of (+) strand synthesis
   4627..4693    -  CDS            lacZα (fragment): LacZα fragment of β-galactosidase; lacZ fragment
   4696..5680    +  promoter       CMV IE94 promoter: enhancer/promoter region of simian cytomegalovirus major immediate early transcription unit IE94
>Addgene plasmid #107810 | pHBS1273 TDP43 RRM-GFP W385C | depositor full sequence | sequence record 203562 | pHBS1273 TDP43 RRM-GFP W385C sequence 5680 bps
CGCCATTCTGCCTGGGGACGTCGGAGCAAGCTTGATTTAGGTGACACTATAGAATACAAGCTACTTGTTC
TTTTTGCAGGATCCCATCGATTCGAATTCAAGGATCAACAAGTTTGTACAAAAAAGCAGGCTGGCGCCGG
TACCACCGGTGCCACCATGGGATCCATGTCTGAATATATTCGGGTAACCGAAGATGAGAACGATGAGCCC
ATTGAAATACCATCGGAAGACGATGGGACGGTGCTGCTCTCCACGGTTACAGCCCAGTTTCCAGGGGCGT
GTGGGCTTCGCTACAGGAATCCAGTGTCTCAGTGTATGAGAGGTGTCCGGCTGGTAGAAGGAATTCTGCA
TGCCCCAGATGCTGGCTGGGGAAATCTGGTGTATGTTGTCAACTATCCAAAAGATAACAAAAGAAAAATG
GATGAGACAGATGCTTCATCAGCAGTGAAAGTGAAAAGAGCAGTCCAGAAAACATCCAGTAAAGGAGAGG
AACTATTTACAGGTACTGTGCCTATCAAAGTCGAGCTGGACGGCGACGTAAACGGCCACAAGTTCAGCGT
GCGTGGCGAGGGCGAGGGCGATGCCACCGAGGGCAAGCTGACCCTGAAGTTCATCTGCACCACCGGCAAG
CTGCCGGTGCCGTGGCCGACCCTCGTGACCACCCTGACCTACGGCGTGCAGTGCTTCAGCCGCTACCCGG
ACCACATGAAGCGTCACGACTTCTTCAAGTCCGCCATGCCGGAAGGCTACGTCCAGGAGCGCACCATCGA
GTTCAAGGACGACGGCACCTACAAGACCCGCGCGGAGGTGAAGTTCGAGGGCGACACCCTGGTGAACCGC
ATCGAGCTGAAGGGCAACGACTTCAAGGAGGACGGCAACATCCTGGGTCACAAGCTGGAGTACAACCACA
ACAGCCACAACGTCCGTATCGAAGCCGACAAGCAGAAGAACGGCATCAAGGCTAACTTCAAGATCCGCCA
CAACGTTGAGGACGGCAGCCAGCAGGAAGCCGACCACAAACAGCAGAACACCCCGATCGGCGACGGCCCG
GTGCGCCTGCCGGACAACCACTATCTGAGCACCCAGACCACGCTGAGCAAAGACCCGAACGAGAAGCGCG
ATCACATGGTCCTGAAGGAGTTCGTGACGGCAGCCGGTATCACTAAAGGTGAAGATGAAAGTGGATCCAA
TGCCGAACCTAAGCACAATAGCAATAGACAGTTAGAAAGAAGTGGAAGATTTGGTGGTAATCCAGGTGGC
TTTGGGAATCAGGGTGGATTTGGTAATAGCAGAGGGGGTGGAGCTGGTTTGGGAAACAATCAAGGTAGTA
ATATGGGTGGTGGGATGAACTTTGGTGCGTTCAGCATTAATCCAGCCATGATGGCTGCCGCCCAGGCAGC
ACTACAGAGCAGTTGGGGTATGATGGGCATGTTAGCCAGCCAGCAGAACCAGTCAGGCCCATCGGGTAAT
AACCAAAACCAAGGCAACATGCAGAGGGAGCCAAACCAGGCCTTCGGTTCTGGAAATAACTCTTATAGTG
GCTCTAATTCTGGTGCAGCAATTGGTTGCGGATCAGCATCCAATGCAGGGTCGGGCAGTGGTTTTAATGG
AGGCTTTGGCTCAAGCATGGATTCTAAGTCTTCTGGCTGGGGAATGTAGACCCAGCTTTCTTGTACAAAG
TGGTTGATCCTCTCGAGCCTCTAGAACTATAGTGAGTCGTATTACGTAGATCCAGACATGATAAGATACA
TTGATGAGTTTGGACAAACCACAACTAGAATGCAGTGAAAAAAATGCTTTATTTGTGAAATTTGTGATGC
TATTGCTTTATTTGTAACCATTATAAGCTGCAATAAACAAGTTAACAACAACAATTGCATTCATTTTATG
TTTCAGGTTCAGGGGGAGGTGTGGGAGGTTTTTTAATTCGCGGCCGCGGCGCCAATGCATTGGGCCCGGT
ACCCAGCTTTTGTTCCCTTTAGTGAGGGTTAATTGCGCGCTTGGCGTAATCATGGTCATAGCTGTTTCCT
GTGTGAAATTGTTATCCGCTCACAATTCCACACAACATACGAGCCGGAAGCATAAAGTGTAAAGCCTGGG
GTGCCTAATGAGTGAGCTAACTCACATTAATTGCGTTGCGCTCACTGCCCGCTTTCCAGTCGGGAAACCT
GTCGTGCCAGCTGCATTAATGAATCGGCCAACGCGCGGGGAGAGGCGGTTTGCGTATTGGGCGCTCTTCC
GCTTCCTCGCTCACTGACTCGCTGCGCTCGGTCGTTCGGCTGCGGCGAGCGGTATCAGCTCACTCAAAGG
CGGTAATACGGTTATCCACAGAATCAGGGGATAACGCAGGAAAGAACATGTGAGCAAAAGGCCAGCAAAA
GGCCAGGAACCGTAAAAAGGCCGCGTTGCTGGCGTTTTTCCATAGGCTCCGCCCCCCTGACGAGCATCAC
AAAAATCGACGCTCAAGTCAGAGGTGGCGAAACCCGACAGGACTATAAAGATACCAGGCGTTTCCCCCTG
GAAGCTCCCTCGTGCGCTCTCCTGTTCCGACCCTGCCGCTTACCGGATACCTGTCCGCCTTTCTCCCTTC
GGGAAGCGTGGCGCTTTCTCATAGCTCACGCTGTAGGTATCTCAGTTCGGTGTAGGTCGTTCGCTCCAAG
CTGGGCTGTGTGCACGAACCCCCCGTTCAGCCCGACCGCTGCGCCTTATCCGGTAACTATCGTCTTGAGT
CCAACCCGGTAAGACACGACTTATCGCCACTGGCAGCAGCCACTGGTAACAGGATTAGCAGAGCGAGGTA
TGTAGGCGGTGCTACAGAGTTCTTGAAGTGGTGGCCTAACTACGGCTACACTAGAAGGACAGTATTTGGT
ATCTGCGCTCTGCTGAAGCCAGTTACCTTCGGAAAAAGAGTTGGTAGCTCTTGATCCGGCAAACAAACCA
CCGCTGGTAGCGGTGGTTTTTTTGTTTGCAAGCAGCAGATTACGCGCAGAAAAAAAGGATCTCAAGAAGA
TCCTTTGATCTTTTCTACGGGGTCTGACGCTCAGTGGAACGAAAACTCACGTTAAGGGATTTTGGTCATG
AGATTATCAAAAAGGATCTTCACCTAGATCCTTTTAAATTAAAAATGAAGTTTTAAATCAATCTAAAGTA
TATATGAGTAAACTTGGTCTGACAGTTACCAATGCTTAATCAGTGAGGCACCTATCTCAGCGATCTGTCT
ATTTCGTTCATCCATAGTTGCCTGACTCCCCGTCGTGTAGATAACTACGATACGGGAGGGCTTACCATCT
GGCCCCAGTGCTGCAATGATACCGCGAGACCCACGCTCACCGGCTCCAGATTTATCAGCAATAAACCAGC
CAGCCGGAAGGGCCGAGCGCAGAAGTGGTCCTGCAACTTTATCCGCCTCCATCCAGTCTATTAATTGTTG
CCGGGAAGCTAGAGTAAGTAGTTCGCCAGTTAATAGTTTGCGCAACGTTGTTGCCATTGCTACAGGCATC
GTGGTGTCACGCTCGTCGTTTGGTATGGCTTCATTCAGCTCCGGTTCCCAACGATCAAGGCGAGTTACAT
GATCCCCCATGTTGTGCAAAAAAGCGGTTAGCTCCTTCGGTCCTCCGATCGTTGTCAGAAGTAAGTTGGC
CGCAGTGTTATCACTCATGGTTATGGCAGCACTGCATAATTCTCTTACTGTCATGCCATCCGTAAGATGC
TTTTCTGTGACTGGTGAGTACTCAACCAAGTCATTCTGAGAATAGTGTATGCGGCGACCGAGTTGCTCTT
GCCCGGCGTCAATACGGGATAATACCGCGCCACATAGCAGAACTTTAAAAGTGCTCATCATTGGAAAACG
TTCTTCGGGGCGAAAACTCTCAAGGATCTTACCGCTGTTGAGATCCAGTTCGATGTAACCCACTCGTGCA
CCCAACTGATCTTCAGCATCTTTTACTTTCACCAGCGTTTCTGGGTGAGCAAAAACAGGAAGGCAAAATG
CCGCAAAAAAGGGAATAAGGGCGACACGGAAATGTTGAATACTCATACTCTTCCTTTTTCAATATTATTG
AAGCATTTATCAGGGTTATTGTCTCATGAGCGGATACATATTTGAATGTATTTAGAAAAATAAACAAATA
GGGGTTCCGCGCACATTTCCCCGAAAAGTGCCACCTAAATTGTAAGCGTTAATATTTTGTTAAAATTCGC
GTTAAATTTTTGTTAAATCAGCTCATTTTTTAACCAATAGGCCGAAATCGGCAAAATCCCTTATAAATCA
AAAGAATAGACCGAGATAGGGT
[37 nt withheld, positions 4293-4329]
AAAGAACGTGGACTCCAACGTCAAAGG
[49 nt withheld, positions 4357-4405]
T
[91 nt withheld, positions 4407-4497]
G
[124 nt withheld, positions 4499-4622]
CCCATTCGCCATTCAGGCTGCGCAACTGTTGGGAAGGGCGATCGGTGCGGGCCTCTTCGCTATTACGCCA
GTCGACCATAGCCAATTCAATATGGCGTATATGGACTCATGCCAATTCAATATGGTGGATCTGGACCTGT
GCCAATTCAATATGGCGTATATGGACTCGTGCCAATTCAATATGGTGGATCTGGACCCCAGCCAATTCAA
TATGGCGGACTTGGCACCATGCCAATTCAATATGGCGGACTTGGCACTGTGCCAACTGGGGAGGGGTCTA
CTTGGCACGGTGCCAAGTTTGAGGAGGGGTCTTGGCCCTGTGCCAAGTCCGCCATATTGAATTGGCATGG
TGCCAATAATGGCGGCCATATTGGCTATATGCCAGGATCAATATATAGGCAATATCCAATATGGCCCTAT
GCCAATATGGCTATTGGCCAGGTTCAATACTATGTATTGGCCCTATGCCATATAGTATTCCATATATGGG
TTTTCCTATTGACGTAGATAGCCCCTCCCAATGGGCGGTCCCATATACCATATATGGGGCTTCCTAATAC
CGCCCATAGCCACTCCCCCATTGACGTCAATGGTCTCTATATATGGTCTTTCCTATTGACGTCATATGGG
CGGTCCTATTGACGTATATGGCGCCTCCCCCATTGACGTCAATTACGGTAAATGGCCCGCCTGGCTCAAT
GCCCATTGACGTCAATAGGACCACCCACCATTGACGTCAATGGGATGGCTCATTGCCCATTCATATCCGT
TCTCACGCCCCCTATTGACGTCAATGACGGTAAATGGCCCACTTGGCAGTACATCAATATCTATTAATAG
TAACTTGGCAAGTACATTACTATTGGAAGGACGCCAGGGTACATTGGCAGTACTCCCATTGACGTCAATG
GCGGTAAATGGCCCGCGATGGCTGCCAAGTACATCCCCATTGACGTCAATGGGGAGGGGCAATGACGCAA
ATGGGCGTTCCATTGACGTAAATGGGCGGTAGGCGTGCCTAATGGGAGGTCTATATAAGCAATGCTCGTT
TAGGGAAC
