Features (pLannotate 1.2.2; 17 found; start..end, strand, type, name):
     28..46      +  promoter       SP6 promoter: promoter for bacteriophage SP6 RNA polymerase
    101..125     +  protein_bind   attB1: mutant version of attB; recombination site for the Gateway® BP reaction BP Clonase™
    471..1172    +  CDS            Superfolder GFP: Superfolder GFP is a basic (constitutively fluorescent) green fluorescent protein published in 2005, derived from Aequorea victoria. It is reported to be a very rapidly-maturing weak dimer.
   1653..1677    -  protein_bind   attB2: mutant version of attB; recombination site for the Gateway® BP reaction BP Clonase™
   1700..1717    -  promoter       T7 promoter (fragment): promoter for bacteriophage T7 RNA polymerase
   1722..1856    -  polyA_signal   SV40 poly(A) signal: SV40 polyadenylation signal
   1969..1987    -  promoter       T3 promoter: promoter for bacteriophage T3 RNA polymerase
   2032..2048    -  protein_bind   lac operator: The lac repressor binds to the lac operator to inhibit transcription in E. coli. This inhibition can be relieved by adding lactose or isopropyl-β-D-thiogalactopyranoside (IPTG). lac repressor encoded by lacI
   2056..2086    -  promoter       lac promoter: promoter for the E. coli lac operon
   2101..2122    -  protein_bind   CAP binding site: CAP binding activates transcription in the presence of cAMP. E. coli catabolite activator protein
   2135..2227    -  CDS            lacI (fragment): lac repressor; lacI; The lac repressor binds to the lac operator to inhibit transcription in E. coli. This inhibition can be relieved by adding lactose or isopropyl-β-D-thiogalactopyranoside (IPTG).
   2410..2998    -  rep_origin     ori: high-copy-number ColE1/pMB1/pBR322/pUC origin of replication
   3169..4029    -  CDS            AmpR: β-lactamase; bla; confers resistance to ampicillin, carbenicillin, and related antibiotics
   4030..4134    -  promoter       AmpR promoter: bla
   4187..4615    -  rep_origin     f1 ori (sequence partly withheld): f1 bacteriophage origin of replication; arrow indicates direction of (+) strand synthesis
   4620..4686    -  CDS            lacZα (fragment): LacZα fragment of β-galactosidase; lacZ fragment
   4693..5670    +  promoter       CMV IE94 promoter: enhancer/promoter region of simian cytomegalovirus major immediate early transcription unit IE94
>Addgene plasmid #107810 | pHBS1273 TDP43 RRM-GFP W385C | addgene full sequence | sequence record 207924 | Addgene NGS Result
CTGCCTGGGGACGTCGGAGCAAGCTTGATTTAGGTGACACTATAGAATACAAGCTACTTGTTCTTTTTGC
AGGATCCCATCGATTCGAATTCAAGGATCAACAAGTTTGTACAAAAAAGCAGGCTGGCGCCGGTACCACC
GGTGCCACCATGGGATCCATGTCTGAATATATTCGGGTAACCGAAGATGAGAACGATGAGCCCATTGAAA
TACCATCGGAAGACGATGGGACGGTGCTGCTCTCCACGGTTACAGCCCAGTTTCCAGGGGCGTGTGGGCT
TCGCTACAGGAATCCAGTGTCTCAGTGTATGAGAGGTGTCCGGCTGGTAGAAGGAATTCTGCATGCCCCA
GATGCTGGCTGGGGAAATCTGGTGTATGTTGTCAACTATCCAAAAGATAACAAAAGAAAAATGGATGAGA
CAGATGCTTCATCAGCAGTGAAAGTGAAAAGAGCAGTCCAGAAAACATCCAGTAAAGGAGAGGAACTATT
TACAGGTACTGTGCCTATCAAAGTCGAGCTGGACGGCGACGTAAACGGCCACAAGTTCAGCGTGCGTGGC
GAGGGCGAGGGCGATGCCACCGAGGGCAAGCTGACCCTGAAGTTCATCTGCACCACCGGCAAGCTGCCGG
TGCCGTGGCCGACCCTCGTGACCACCCTGACCTACGGCGTGCAGTGCTTCAGCCGCTACCCGGACCACAT
GAAGCGTCACGACTTCTTCAAGTCCGCCATGCCGGAAGGCTACGTCCAGGAGCGCACCATCGAGTTCAAG
GACGACGGCACCTACAAGACCCGCGCGGAGGTGAAGTTCGAGGGCGACACCCTGGTGAACCGCATCGAGC
TGAAGGGCAACGACTTCAAGGAGGACGGCAACATCCTGGGTCACAAGCTGGAGTACAACCACAACAGCCA
CAACGTCCGTATCGAAGCCGACAAGCAGAAGAACGGCATCAAGGCTAACTTCAAGATCCGCCACAACGTT
GAGGACGGCAGCCAGCAGGAAGCCGACCACAAACAGCAGAACACCCCGATCGGCGACGGCCCGGTGCGCC
TGCCGGACAACCACTATCTGAGCACCCAGACCACGCTGAGCAAAGACCCGAACGAGAAGCGCGATCACAT
GGTCCTGAAGGAGTTCGTGACGGCAGCCGGTATCACTAAAGGTGAAGATGAAAGTGGATCCAATGCCGAA
CCTAAGCACAATAGCAATAGACAGTTAGAAAGAAGTGGAAGATTTGGTGGTAATCCAGGTGGCTTTGGGA
ATCAGGGTGGATTTGGTAATAGCAGAGGGGGTGGAGCTGGTTTGGGAAACAATCAAGGTAGTAATATGGG
TGGTGGGATGAACTTTGGTGCGTTCAGCATTAATCCAGCCATGATGGCTGCCGCCCAGGCAGCACTACAG
AGCAGTTGGGGTATGATGGGCATGTTAGCCAGCCAGCAGAACCAGTCAGGCCCATCGGGTAATAACCAAA
ACCAAGGCAACATGCAGAGGGAGCCAAACCAGGCCTTCGGTTCTGGAAATAACTCTTATAGTGGCTCTAA
TTCTGGTGCAGCAATTGGTTGCGGATCAGCATCCAATGCAGGGTCGGGCAGTGGTTTTAATGGAGGCTTT
GGCTCAAGCATGGATTCTAAGTCTTCTGGCTGGGGAATGTAGACCCAGCTTTCTTGTACAAAGTGGTTGA
TCCTCTCGAGCCTCTAGAACTATAGTGAGTCGTATTACGTAGATCCAGACATGATAAGATACATTGATGA
GTTTGGACAAACCACAACTAGAATGCAGTGAAAAAAATGCTTTATTTGTGAAATTTGTGATGCTATTGCT
TTATTTGTAACCATTATAAGCTGCAATAAACAAGTTAACAACAACAATTGCATTCATTTTATGTTTCAGG
TTCAGGGGGAGGTGTGGGAGGTTTTTTAATTCGCGGCCGCGGCGCCAATGCATTGGGCCCGGTACCCAGC
TTTTGTTCCCTTTAGTGAGGGTTAATTGCGCGCTTGGCGTAATCATGGTCATAGCTGTTTCCTGTGTGAA
ATTGTTATCCGCTCACAATTCCACACAACATACGAGCCGGGAGCATAAAGTGTAAAGCCTGGGGTGCCTA
ATGAGTGAGCTAACTCACATTAATTGCGTTGCGCTCACTGCCCGCTTTCCAGTCGGGAAACCTGTCGTGC
CAGCTGCATTAATGAATCGGCCAACGCGCGGGGAGAGGCGGTTTGCGTATTGGGCGCTCTTCCGCTTCCT
CGCTCACTGACTCGCTGCGCTCGGTCGTTCGGCTGCGGCGAGCGGTATCAGCTCACTCAAAGGCGGTAAT
ACGGTTATCCACAGAATCAGGGGATAACGCAGGAAAGAACATGTGAGCAAAAGGCCAGCAAAAGGCCAGG
AACCGTAAAAAGGCCGCGTTGCTGGCGTTTTTCCATAGGCTCCGCCCCCCTGACGAGCATCACAAAAATC
GACGCTCAAGTCAGAGGTGGCGAAACCCGACAGGACTATAAAGATACCAGGCGTTTCCCCCTGGAAGCTC
CCTCGTGCGCTCTCCTGTTCCGACCCTGCCGCTTACCGGATACCTGTCCGCCTTTCTCCCTTCGGGAAGC
GTGGCGCTTTCTCATAGCTCACGCTGTAGGTATCTCAGTTCGGTGTAGGTCGTTCGCTCCAAGCTGGGCT
GTGTGCACGAACCCCCCGTTCAGCCCGACCGCTGCGCCTTATCCGGTAACTATCGTCTTGAGTCCAACCC
GGTAAGACACGACTTATCGCCACTGGCAGCAGCCACTGGTAACAGGATTAGCAGAGCGAGGTATGTAGGC
GGTGCTACAGAGTTCTTGAAGTGGTGGCCTAACTACGGCTACACTAGAAGAACAGTATTTGGTATCTGCG
CTCTGCTGAAGCCAGTTACCTTCGGAAAAAGAGTTGGTAGCTCTTGATCCGGCAAACAAACCACCGCTGG
TAGCGGTGGTTTTTTTGTTTGCAAGCAGCAGATTACGCGCAGAAAAAAAGGATCTCAAGAAGATCCTTTG
ATCTTTTCTACGGGGTCTGACGCTCAGTGGAACGAAAACTCACGTTAAGGGATTTTGGTCATGAGATTAT
CAAAAAGGATCTTCACCTAGATCCTTTTAAATTAAAAATGAAGTTTTAAATCAATCTAAAGTATATATGA
GTAAACTTGGTCTGACAGTTACCAATGCTTAATCAGTGAGGCACCTATCTCAGCGATCTGTCTATTTCGT
TCATCCATAGTTGCCTGACTCCCCGTCGTGTAGATAACTACGATACGGGAGGGCTTACCATCTGGCCCCA
GTGCTGCAATGATACCGCGAGACCCACGCTCACCGGCTCCAGATTTATCAGCAATAAACCAGCCAGCCGG
AAGGGCCGAGCGCAGAAGTGGTCCTGCAACTTTATCCGCCTCCATCCAGTCTATTAATTGTTGCCGGGAA
GCTAGAGTAAGTAGTTCGCCAGTTAATAGTTTGCGCAACGTTGTTGCCATTGCTACAGGCATCGTGGTGT
CACGCTCGTCGTTTGGTATGGCTTCATTCAGCTCCGGTTCCCAACGATCAAGGCGAGTTACATGATCCCC
CATGTTGTGCAAAAAAGCGGTTAGCTCCTTCGGTCCTCCGATCGTTGTCAGAAGTAAGTTGGCCGCAGTG
TTATCACTCATGGTTATGGCAGCACTGCATAATTCTCTTACTGTCATGCCATCCGTAAGATGCTTTTCTG
TGACTGGTGAGTACTCAACCAAGTCATTCTGAGAATAGTGTATGCGGCGACCGAGTTGCTCTTGCCCGGC
GTCAATACGGGATAATACCGCGCCACATAGCAGAACTTTAAAAGTGCTCATCATTGGAAAACGTTCTTCG
GGGCGAAAACTCTCAAGGATCTTACCGCTGTTGAGATCCAGTTCGATGTAACCCACTCGTGCACCCAACT
GATCTTCAGCATCTTTTACTTTCACCAGCGTTTCTGGGTGAGCAAAAACAGGAAGGCAAAATGCCGCAAA
AAAGGGAATAAGGGCGACACGGAAATGTTGAATACTCATACTCTTCCTTTTTCAATATTATTGAAGCATT
TATCAGGGTTATTGTCTCATGAGCGGATACATATTTGAATGTATTTAGAAAAATAAACAAATAGGGGTTC
CGCGCACATTTCCCCGAAAAGTGCCACCTAAATTGTAAGCGTTAATATTTTGTTAAAATTCGCGTTAAAT
TTTTGTTAAATCAGCTCATTTTTTAACCAATAGGCCGAAATCGGCAAAATCCCTTATAAATCAAAAGAAT
AGACCGAGATAGGGT
[37 nt withheld, positions 4286-4322]
AAAGAACGTGGACTCCAACGTCAAAGG
[49 nt withheld, positions 4350-4398]
T
[91 nt withheld, positions 4400-4490]
G
[124 nt withheld, positions 4492-4615]
CCCATTCGCCATTCAGGCTGCGCAACTGTTGGGAAGGGCGATCGGTGCGGGCCTCTTCGCTATTACGCCA
GTCGACCGCCAATTCAATATGGCGTATATGGACTCATGCCAATTCAATATGGTGGATCTGGACCTGTGCC
AATTCAATATGGCGTATATGGACTCGTGCCAATTCAATATGGTGGATCTGGACCCCAGCCAATTCAATAT
GGCGGACTTGGCACCATGCCAATTCAATATGGCGGACCTGGCACTGTGCCAACTGGGGAGGGGTCTACTT
GGCACGGTGCCAAGTTTGAGGAGGGGTCTTGGCCCTGTGCCAAGTCCGCCATATTGAATTGGCATGGTGC
CAATAATGGCGGCCATATTGGCTATATGCCAGGATCAATATATAGGCAATATCCAATATGGCCCTATGCC
AATATGGCTATTGGCCAGGTTCAATACTATGTATTGGCCCTATGCCATATAGTATTCCATATATGGGTTT
TCCTATTGACGTAGATAGCCCCTCCCAATGGGCGGTCCCATATACCATATATGGGGCTTCCTAATACCGC
CCATAGCCACTCCCCCATTGACGTCAATGGTCTCTATATATGGTCTTTCCTATTGACGTCATATGGGCGG
TCCTATTGACGTATATGGCGCCTCCCCCATTGACGTCAATTACGGTAAATGGCCCGCCTGGCTCAATGCC
CATTGACGTCAATAGGACCACCCACCATTGACGTCAATGGGATGGCTCATTGCCCATTCATATCCGTTCT
CACGCCCCCTATTGACGTCAATGACGGTAAATGGCCCACTTGGCAGTACATCAATATCTATTAATAGTAA
CTTGGCAAGTACATTACTATTGGAAGTACGCCAGGGTACATTGGCAGTACTCCCATTGACGTCAATGGCG
GTAAATGGCCCGCGATGGCTGCCAAGTACATCCCCATTGACGTCAATGGGGAGGGGCAATGACGCAAATG
GGCGTTCCATTGACGTAAATGGGCGGTAGGCGTGCCTAATGGGAGGTCTATATAAGCAATGCTCGTTTAG
GGAACCGCCATT
